Addgene plasmid #49513: pBI101-pGC1(D1)-GUS
Purpose: Expresses beta-glucuronidase gene under the control of guard cell promoter (pGC1 (D1)) in plant
Depositing lab: Julian Schroeder. Depositing organization: University of California, San Diego (UCSD). Publication: Isolation of a strong Arabidopsis guard cell promoter and its potential as a research tool. Yang Y, Costa A, Leonhardt N, Siegel RS, Schroeder JI. Plant Methods. 2008 Feb 19;4:6. doi: 10.1186/1746-4811-4-6. PubMed 18284694.
Backbone
  Vector backbone: pBI101
  Modifications to backbone: To amplify the GC1 (At1g22690) promoter from the Col genomic DNA by PCR, primers YZ27 (5'-CATGCCATGGatttcttgagtagtgattttgaag-3', right before the ATG start codon with NcoI site) and YZ159 (5'-GCGTCGACatggttgcaacagagaggatga-3', 1141 bp upstream of the transcriptional start, D1, with SalI site) were utilized. The PCR product was cloned into pGEM-Teasy vector (Invitrogen, Carlsbad, CA) to create pGEM-T-pGC1. To clone the GC1 promoter into the pBI101 vector, pGEM-T-pGC1 was first cut by NcoI. The sticky end was then filled-in by T4 DNA polymerase (New England BioLabs) to create a blunt end. The pGC1 fragment was then released by SalI digestion. Meanwhile, the destination vector, pBI101, was cut sequentially by SmaI and SalI. The pGC1 fragment was then inserted upstream of the GUS reporter gene in the pBI101 vector to create pBI101-pGC1::GUS construct (simplified as pGC1::GUS).
  Vector type: Plant expression
  Selectable markers: Kanamycin
Growth in bacteria
  Bacterial resistance: Kanamycin, 50 μg/mL
  Growth temperature: 37°C
  Growth strain: DH5alpha
  Copy number: Low Copy
Gene/Insert
  Gene/Insert name: Promoter of GC1(D1) (alt name: Promoter of GC1 (At1g22690))
  Species: A. thaliana (mustard weed)
  Insert size (bp): 1140
  GenBank ID: NM_001198136.1 NM_001198136.1
  Entrez Gene: AT1G22690 (a.k.a. AT1G22690, T22J18.14, T22J18_14)
  Promoter: GC1 (At1g22690), 1141 bp upstream of the transcriptional start
  Tag / fusion protein: beta-glucuronidase
  Cloning method: Restriction Enzyme; 5′ cloning site NcoI (unknown if destroyed); 3′ cloning site SalI (unknown if destroyed)
  Sequencing primers: 5′ CATGCCATGGatttcttgagtagtgattttgaag; 3′ GCGTCGACatggttgcaacagagaggatga
Resource information
  A portion of this plasmid was derived from a plasmid made by: Yingzhen Yang
Terms and licenses: Academic/Nonprofit Terms; Industry Terms: Not Available to Industry
How to cite: pBI101-pGC1(D1)-GUS was a gift from Julian Schroeder (Addgene plasmid # 49513 ; http://n2t.net/addgene:49513 ; RRID:Addgene_49513)
