[The description below was written by a language model from this plasmid's Addgene catalogue record.]
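Description:
pBI101-pGC1(D1)-GUS is a plant expression construct built on the pBI101 backbone, a promoterless GUS reporter vector commonly used as a binary plasmid for Agrobacterium-mediated plant transformation. It is maintained in E. coli as a low-copy plasmid under kanamycin selection, and kanamycin is also recorded as the selectable marker, presumably for transformed plant tissue. No feature table is provided, so the origin of replication, T-DNA borders, terminator and the exact marker cassette are not documented in the record itself.

The insert is the D1 version of the Arabidopsis thaliana GC1 promoter (At1g22690), a fragment of about 1.14 kb that runs from roughly 1141 bp upstream of the transcriptional start to the position immediately before the ATG start codon. It was amplified from Col genomic DNA, passed through an intermediate cloning vector, and then moved into pBI101. One end of the fragment was an NcoI site that had been blunted by fill-in, and the other was a SalI site. These were joined to SmaI- and SalI-cut vector, which places the promoter directly upstream of the beta-glucuronidase (GUS) coding sequence. The result is a transcriptional promoter::reporter fusion in which GUS expression depends on the activity of the GC1 regulatory region.

The construct is intended to drive GUS expression in plant guard cells, so that histochemical or enzymatic GUS assays can reveal the strength and cell-type specificity of this promoter fragment. It belongs to work characterising GC1 as a strong guard cell promoter and a tool for targeting transgene expression to stomatal guard cells.
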