>Addgene plasmid #49513 | pBI101-pGC1(D1)-GUS | addgene partial sequence | sequence record 77887 | EgusA-R 5'-gacccacactttgccgtaat-3'
CTGGCCTGCCCAACCTTTCGGTATAAAGACTTCGCGCTGATACCAGACGTTGCCCGCATAATTACGAATA
TCTGCATCGGCGAACTGATCGTTAAAACTGCCTGGCACAGCAATTGCCCGGCTTTCTTGTAACGCGCTTT
CCCACCAACGCTGATCAATTCCACAGTTTTCGCGATCCAGACTGAATGCCCACAGGCCGTCGAGTTTTTT
GATTTCACGGGTTGGGGTTTCTACAGGACGTAACATAAGGGACTGACCTACCCCATGGATTTCTTGAGTA
GTGATTTTGAAGTAGTGTGTGAAAATAGTACTTGTGGATGATTCTTTATATAGATACATTTCAGCTACTT
TTTATTTTCTGAACAATTACTCATGTTGGATAGAGATCACATGCATAGACTTTCATCGCTGGAGCCAAAC
ATAAATCACAGGTTTTTATTGGATAAATCACAGATTATAGATTGCATTTGCTGTAAAGTGTTGGAGTTTG
ATATGCAAACAGTTTTGATTGGTTCCCTTTTTTCGGAGGATGCATGGAAGAAGAAGAAGAATATTCTAAC
CTAGTTTCACTAATATCTTAAGCTAACTCAATTTGTTACGTGGAAATGAGAGTAATTTTTACATTAGCTT
GATACTTTGGTAGTTTATGTCTTAATGATAGTTTACAGCTGTCTCTTAGTTCA
