>Addgene plasmid #49513 | pBI101-pGC1(D1)-GUS | addgene partial sequence | sequence record 77894 | lac_promoter
GGAAACAGCTATGACCATGATTACGCCAAGCTTGCATGCCTGCAGGTCGACATGGTTGCAACAGAGAGGA
TGAATTTATAAGTTTTCAACACCGCTTTTCTTATTAGACGGACAACAATCTATAGTGGAGTAAATTTTTA
TTTTTGGTAAAATGGTTAGTGAATTCAAATATCTAAATTTTGTGACTCACTAACATTAACAAATATGCAT
AAGACATAAAAAAAAGAAAGAATAATTCTTATGAAACAAGAAAAAAAACCTATACAATCAATCTTTAGGA
ATTGACGATGTAGAATTGTAGATGATAAATTTTCTCAAATATAGATGGGCCTAATGAAGGGTGCCGCTTA
TTGGATCTGACCCATTTTGAGGACATTAATATTTTCATTGGTTATAAGCCTTTTAATCAAAATTGTCATT
AAATTGATGTCTCCCTCTCGGGTCATTTTCCTTTCTCCCTCACAATTAATGTAGACTTTAGCAATTTGCA
CGCTGTGCTTTGTCTTTATATTTAGTAACACAAACATTTTGACTTGTCTTGTAGAGTTTTTCTCTTTTAT
TTTTCTATCCAATATGAAAACTAAAAGTGTTCTCGTATACATATATTAAAATCGGGAAAACCTATGAAAA
CACCAATACAAATGCGATATTGTTTTCAGTTCGACGTTTCATGTTTGTTATAAAATTTCTAATGACGTTT
GTATAAAATAGACAATTAAACGCCAAACACTACATCTGTGTTTTCGAACAATATTGCGTCTGCGTTTCCT
TCATCTATCTCTCTCAGTGTCACAATGTCTGAACTAAGAGACAGCTGTAAACTATCATT
